>Addgene plasmid #77192 | CDK2 gRNA (BRDN0001147786) | addgene full sequence | sequence record 187290 | Addgene Assembled Sequence
CCCGGGTGCAAAGATGGATAAAGTTTTAAACAGAGAGGAATCTTTGCAGCTAATGGACCTTCTAGGTCTT
GAAAGGAGTGGGAATTGGCTCCGGTGCCCGTCAGTGGGCAGAGCGCACATCGCCCACAGTCCCCGAGAAG
TTGGGGGGAGGGGTCGGCAATTGATCCGGTGCCTAGAGAAGGTGGCGCGGGGTAAACTGGGAAAGTGATG
TCGTGTACTGGCTCCGCCTTTTTCCCGAGGGTGGGGGAGAACCGTATATAAGTGCAGTAGTCGCCGTGAA
CGTTCTTTTTCGCAACGGGTTTGCCGCCAGAACACAGGTAAGTGCCGTGTGTGGTTCCCGCGGGCCTGGC
CTCTTTACGGGTTATGGCCCTTGCGTGCCTTGAATTACTTCCACCTGGCTGCAGTACGTGATTCTTGATC
CCGAGCTTCGGGTTGGAAGTGGGTGGGAGAGTTCGAGGCCTTGCGCTTAAGGAGCCCCTTCGCCTCGTGC
TTGAGTTGAGGCCTGGCCTGGGCGCTGGGGCCGCCGCGTGCGAATCTGGTGGCACCTTCGCGCCTGTCTC
GCTGCTTTCGATAAGTCTCTAGCCATTTAAAATTTTTGATGACCTGCTGCGACGCTTTTTTTCTGGCAAG
ATAGTCTTGTAAATGCGGGCCAAGATCTGCACACTGGTATTTCGGTTTTTGGGGCCGCGGGCGGCGACGG
GGCCCGTGCGTCCCAGCGCACATGTTCGGCGAGGCGGGGCCTGCGAGCGCGGCCACCGAGAATCGGACGG
GGGTAGTCTCAAGCTGGCCGGCCTGCTCTGGTGCCTGGCCTCGCGCCGCCGTGTATCGCCCCGCCCTGGG
CGGCAAGGCTGGCCCGGTCGGCACCAGTTGCGTGAGCGGAAAGATGGCCGCTTCCCGGCCCTGCTGCAGG
GAGCTCAAAATGGAGGACGCGGCGCTCGGGAGAGCGGGCGGGTGAGTCACCCACACAAAGGAAAAGGGCC
TTTCCGTCCTCAGCCGTCGCTTCATGTGACTCCACGGAGTACCGGGCGCCGTCCAGGCACCTCGATTAGT
TCTCGAGCTTTTGGAGTACGTCGTCTTTAGGTTGGGGGGAGGGGTTTTATGCGATGGAGTTTCCCCACAC
TGAGTGGGTGGAGACTGAAGTTAGGCCAGCTTGGCACTTGATGTAATTCTCCTTGGAATTTGCCCTTTTT
GAGTTTGGATCTTGGTTCATTCTCAAGCCTCAGACAGTGGTTCAAAGTTTTTTTCTTCCATTTCAGGTGT
CGTGACGTACGGCCACCATGACCGAGTACAAGCCCACGGTGCGCCTCGCCACCCGCGACGACGTCCCCAG
GGCCGTACGCACCCTCGCCGCCGCGTTCGCCGACTACCCCGCCACGCGCCACACCGTCGATCCGGACCGC
CACATCGAGCGGGTCACCGAGCTGCAAGAACTCTTCCTCACGCGCGTCGGGCTCGACATCGGCAAGGTGT
GGGTCGCGGACGACGGCGCCGCCGTGGCGGTCTGGACCACGCCGGAGAGCGTCGAAGCGGGGGCGGTGTT
CGCCGAGATCGGCCCGCGCATGGCCGAGTTGAGCGGTTCCCGGCTGGCCGCGCAGCAACAGATGGAAGGC
CTCCTGGCGCCGCACCGGCCCAAGGAGCCCGCGTGGTTCCTGGCCACCGTCGGAGTCTCGCCCGACCACC
AGGGCAAGGGTCTGGGCAGCGCCGTCGTGCTCCCCGGAGTGGAGGCGGCCGAGCGCGCCGGGGTGCCCGC
CTTCCTGGAGACCTCCGCGCCCCGCAACCTCCCCTTCTACGAGCGGCTCGGCTTCACCGTCACCGCCGAC
GTCGAGGTGCCCGAAGGACCGCGCACCTGGTGCATGACCCGCAAGCCCGGTGCCTGAACGCGTTAAGTCG
ACAATCAACCTCTGGATTACAAAATTTGTGAAAGATTGACTGGTATTCTTAACTATGTTGCTCCTTTTAC
GCTATGTGGATACGCTGCTTTAATGCCTTTGTATCATGCTATTGCTTCCCGTATGGCTTTCATTTTCTCC
TCCTTGTATAAATCCTGGTTGCTGTCTCTTTATGAGGAGTTGTGGCCCGTTGTCAGGCAACGTGGCGTGG
TGTGCACTGTGTTTGCTGACGCAACCCCCACTGGTTGGGGCATTGCCACCACCTGTCAGCTCCTTTCCGG
GACTTTCGCTTTCCCCCTCCCTATTGCCACGGCGGAACTCATCGCCGCCTGCCTTGCCCGCTGCTGGACA
GGGGCTCGGCTGTTGGGCACTGACAATTCCGTGGTGTTGTCGGGGAAATCATCGTCCTTTCCTTGGCTGC
TCGCCTGTGTTGCCACCTGGATTCTGCGCGGGACGTCCTTCTGCTACGTCCCTTCGGCCCTCAATCCAGC
GGACCTTCCTTCCCGCGGCCTGCTGCCGGCTCTGCGGCCTCTTCCGCGTCTTCGCCTTCGCCCTCAGACG
AGTCGGATCTCCCTTTGGGCCGCCTCCCCGCGTCGACTTTAAGACCAATGACTTACAAGGCAGCTGTAGA
TCTTAGCCACTTTTTAAAAGAAAAGGGGGGACTGGAAGGGCTAATTCACTCCCAACGAAGACAAGATCTG
CTTTTTGCTTGTACTGGGTCTCTCTGGTTAGACCAGATCTGAGCCTGGGAGCTCTCTGGCTAACTAGGGA
ACCCACTGCTTAAGCCTCAATAAAGCTTGCCTTGAGTGCTTCAAGTAGTGTGTGCCCGTCTGTTGTGTGA
CTCTGGTAACTAGAGATCCCTCAGACCCTTTTAGTCAGTGTGGAAAATCTCTAGCAGTACGTATAGTAGT
TCATGTCATCTTATTATTCAGTATTTATAACTTGCAAAGAAATGAATATCAGAGAGTGAGAGGAACTTGT
TTATTGCAGCTTATAATGGTTACAAATAAAGCAATAGCATCACAAATTTCACAAATAAAGCATTTTTTTC
ACTGCATTCTAGTTGTGGTTTGTCCAAACTCATCAATGTATCTTATCATGTCTGGCTCTAGCTATCCCGC
CCCTAACTCCGCCCATCCCGCCCCTAACTCCGCCCAGTTCCGCCCATTCTCCGCCCCATGGCTGACTAAT
TTTTTTTATTTATGCAGAGGCCGAGGCCGCCTCGGCCTCTGAGCTATTCCAGAAGTAGTGAGGAGGCTTT
TTTGGAGGCCTAGGGACGTACCCAATTCGCCCTATAGTGAGTCGTATTACGCGCGCTCACTGGCCGTCGT
TTTACAACGTCGTGACTGGGAAAACCCTGGCGTTACCCAACTTAATCGCCTTGCAGCACATCCCCCTTTC
GCCAGCTGGCGTAATAGCGAAGAGGCCCGCACCGATCGCCCTTCCCAACAGTTGCGCAGCCTGAATGGCG
AATGGG
[124 nt withheld, positions 3367-3490]
C
[91 nt withheld, positions 3492-3582]
A
[49 nt withheld, positions 3584-3632]
CCTTTGACGTTGGAGTCCACGTTCTTT
[37 nt withheld, positions 3660-3696]
ACCCTATCTCGGTCTATTCTTTTGATTTATAAGGGATTTTGCCGATTTCGGCCTATTGGTTAAAAAATGA
GCTGATTTAACAAAAATTTAACGCGAATTTTAACAAAATATTAACGCTTACAATTTAGGTGGCACTTTTC
GGGGAAATGTGCGCGGAACCCCTATTTGTTTATTTTTCTAAATACATTCAAATATGTATCCGCTCATGAG
ACAATAACCCTGATAAATGCTTCAATAATATTGAAAAAGGAAGAGTATGAGTATTCAACATTTCCGTGTC
GCCCTTATTCCCTTTTTTGCGGCATTTTGCCTTCCTGTTTTTGCTCACCCAGAAACGCTGGTGAAAGTAA
AAGATGCTGAAGATCAGTTGGGTGCACGAGTGGGTTACATCGAACTGGATCTCAACAGCGGTAAGATCCT
TGAGAGTTTTCGCCCCGAAGAACGTTTTCCAATGATGAGCACTTTTAAAGTTCTGCTATGTGGCGCGGTA
TTATCCCGTATTGACGCCGGGCAAGAGCAACTCGGTCGCCGCATACACTATTCTCAGAATGACTTGGTTG
AGTACTCACCAGTCACAGAAAAGCATCTTACGGATGGCATGACAGTAAGAGAATTATGCAGTGCTGCCAT
AACCATGAGTGATAACACTGCGGCCAACTTACTTCTGACAACGATCGGAGGACCGAAGGAGCTAACCGCT
TTTTTGCACAACATGGGGGATCATGTAACTCGCCTTGATCGTTGGGAACCGGAGCTGAATGAAGCCATAC
CAAACGACGAGCGTGACACCACGATGCCTGTAGCAATGGCAACAACGTTGCGCAAACTATTAACTGGCGA
ACTACTTACTCTAGCTTCCCGGCAACAATTAATAGACTGGATGGAGGCGGATAAAGTTGCAGGACCACTT
CTGCGCTCGGCCCTTCCGGCTGGCTGGTTTATTGCTGATAAATCTGGAGCCGGTGAGCGTGGGTCTCGCG
GTATCATTGCAGCACTGGGGCCAGATGGTAAGCCCTCCCGTATCGTAGTTATCTACACGACGGGGAGTCA
GGCAACTATGGATGAACGAAATAGACAGATCGCTGAGATAGGTGCCTCACTGATTAAGCATTGGTAACTG
TCAGACCAAGTTTACTCATATATACTTTAGATTGATTTAAAACTTCATTTTTAATTTAAAAGGATCTAGG
TGAAGATCCTTTTTGATAATCTCATGACCAAAATCCCTTAACGTGAGTTTTCGTTCCACTGAGCGTCAGA
CCCCGTAGAAAAGATCAAAGGATCTTCTTGAGATCCTTTTTTTCTGCGCGTAATCTGCTGCTTGCAAACA
AAAAAACCACCGCTACCAGCGGTGGTTTGTTTGCCGGATCAAGAGCTACCAACTCTTTTTCCGAAGGTAA
CTGGCTTCAGCAGAGCGCAGATACCAAATACTGTTCTTCTAGTGTAGCCGTAGTTAGGCCACCACTTCAA
GAACTCTGTAGCACCGCCTACATACCTCGCTCTGCTAATCCTGTTACCAGTGGCTGCTGCCAGTGGCGAT
AAGTCGTGTCTTACCGGGTTGGACTCAAGACGATAGTTACCGGATAAGGCGCAGCGGTCGGGCTGAACGG
GGGGTTCGTGCACACAGCCCAGCTTGGAGCGAACGACCTACACCGAACTGAGATACCTACAGCGTGAGCT
ATGAGAAAGCGCCACGCTTCCCGAAGGGAGAAAGGCGGACAGGTATCCGGTAAGCGGCAGGGTCGGAACA
GGAGAGCGCACGAGGGAGCTTCCAGGGGGAAACGCCTGGTATCTTTATAGTCCTGTCGGGTTTCGCCACC
TCTGACTTGAGCGTCGATTTTTGTGATGCTCGTCAGGGGGGCGGAGCCTATGGAAAAACGCCAGCAACGC
GGCCTTTTTACGGTTCCTGGCCTTTTGCTGGCCTTTTGCTCACATGTTCTTTCCTGCGTTATCCCCTGAT
TCTGTGGATAACCGTATTACCGCCTTTGAGTGAGCTGATACCGCTCGCCGCAGCCGAACGACCGAGCGCA
GCGAGTCAGTGAGCGAGGAAGCGGAAGAGCGCCCAATACGCAAACCGCCTCTCCCCGCGCGTTGGCCGAT
TCATTAATGCAGCTGGCACGACAGGTTTCCCGACTGGAAAGCGGGCAGTGAGCGCAACGCAATTAATGTG
AGTTAGCTCACTCATTAGGCACCCCAGGCTTTACACTTTATGCTTCCGGCTCGTATGTTGTGTGGAATTG
TGAGCGGATAACAATTTCACACAGGAAACAGCTATGACCATGATTACGCCAAGCGCGCAATTAACCCTCA
CTAAAGGGAACAAAAGCTGGAGCTGCAAGCTTAATGTAGTCTTATGCAATACTCTTGTAGTCTTGCAACA
TGGTAACGATGAGTTAGCAACATGCCTTACAAGGAGAGAAAAAGCACCGTGCATGCCGATTGGTGGAAGT
AAGGTGGTACGATCGTGCCTTATTAGGAAGGCAACAGACGGGTCTGACATGGATTGGACGAACCACTGAA
TTGCCGCATTGCAGAGATATTGTATTTAAGTGCCTAGCTCGATACATAAACGGGTCTCTCTGGTTAGACC
AGATCTGAGCCTGGGAGCTCTCTGGCTAACTAGGGAACCCACTGCTTAAGCCTCAATAAAGCTTGCCTTG
AGTGCTTCAAGTAGTGTGTGCCCGTCTGTTGTGTGACTCTGGTAACTAGAGATCCCTCAGACCCTTTTAG
TCAGTGTGGAAAATCTCTAGCAGTGGCGCCCGAACAGGGACTTGAAAGCGAAAGGGAAACCAGAGGAGCT
CTCTCGACGCAGGACTCGGCTTGCTGAAGCGCGCACGGCAAGAGGCGAGGGGCGGCGACTGGTGAGTACG
CCAAAAATTTTGACTAGCGGAGGCTAGAAGGAGAGAGATGGGTGCGAGAGCGTCAGTATTAAGCGGGGGA
GAATTAGATCGCGATGGGAAAAAATTCGGTTAAGGCCAGGGGGAAAGAAAAAATATAAATTAAAACATAT
AGTATGGGCAAGCAGGGAGCTAGAACGATTCGCAGTTAATCCTGGCCTGTTAGAAACATCAGAAGGCTGT
AGACAAATACTGGGACAGCTACAACCATCCCTTCAGACAGGATCAGAAGAACTTAGATCATTATATAATA
CAGTAGCAACCCTCTATTGTGTGCATCAAAGGATAGAGATAAAAGACACCAAGGAAGCTTTAGACAAGAT
AGAGGAAGAGCAAAACAAAAGTAAGACCACCGCACAGCAAGCGGCCGCTGATCTTCAGACCTGGAGGAGG
AGATATGAGGGACAATTGGAGAAGTGAATTATATAAATATAAAGTAGTAAAAATTGAACCATTAGGAGTA
GCACCCACCAAGGCAAAGAGAAGAGTGGTGCAGAGAGAAAAAAGAGCAGTGGGAATAGGAGCTTTGTTCC
TTGGGTTCTTGGGAGCAGCAGGAAGCACTATGGGCGCAGCGTCAATGACGCTGACGGTACAGGCCAGACA
ATTATTGTCTGGTATAGTGCAGCAGCAGAACAATTTGCTGAGGGCTATTGAGGCGCAACAGCATCTGTTG
CAACTCACAGTCTGGGGCATCAAGCAGCTCCAGGCAAGAATCCTGGCTGTGGAAAGATACCTAAAGGATC
AACAGCTCCTGGGGATTTGGGGTTGCTCTGGAAAACTCATTTGCACCACTGCTGTGCCTTGGAATGCTAG
TTGGAGTAATAAATCTCTGGAACAGATTTGGAATCACACGACCTGGATGGAGTGGGACAGAGAAATTAAC
AATTACACAAGCTTAATACACTCCTTAATTGAAGAATCGCAAAACCAGCAAGAAAAGAATGAACAAGAAT
TATTGGAATTAGATAAATGGGCAAGTTTGTGGAATTGGTTTAACATAACAAATTGGCTGTGGTATATAAA
ATTATTCATAATGATAGTAGGAGGCTTGGTAGGTTTAAGAATAGTTTTTGCTGTACTTTCTATAGTGAAT
AGAGTTAGGCAGGGATATTCACCATTATCGTTTCAGACCCACCTCCCAACCCCGAGGGGACCCAGAGAGG
GCCTATTTCCCATGATTCCTTCATATTTGCATATACGATACAAGGCTGTTAGAGAGATAATTAGAATTAA
TTTGACTGTAAACACAAAGATATTAGTACAAAATACGTGACGTAGAAAGTAATAATTTCTTGGGTAGTTT
GCAGTTTTAAAATTATGTTTTAAAATGGACTATCATATGCTTACCGTAACTTGAAAGTATTTCGATTTCT
TGGCTTTATATATCTTGTGGAAAGGACGAAACACCGCAAATATTATTCCACAGCTGGTTTTAGAGCTAGA
AATAGCAAGTTAAAATAAGGCTAGTCCGTTATCAACTTGAAAAAGTGGCACCGAGTCGGTGCTTTTTTAA
GCTTGGCGTAACTAGATCTTGAGACAAATGGCAGTATTCATCCACAATTTTAAAAGAAAAGGGGGGATTG
GGGGGTACAGTGCAGGGGAAAGAATAGTAGACATAATAGCAACAGACATACAAACTAAAGAATTACAAAA
ACAAATTACAAAAATTCAAAATTTTCGGGTTTATTACAGGGACAGCAGAGATCCACTTTGGCGCCGGCTC
GAGGGGG
Features (pLannotate 1.2.2; 29 found; start..end, strand, type, name):
     14..80      +  CDS            small t antigen (fragment): SV40 (simian virus 40) small t antigen
    106..317     +  promoter       EF-1α core promoter: core promoter for human elongation factor EF-1α
    318..1256    +  intron         EF-1α intron A: intron upstream of the start codon of human EF-1α
   1278..1877    +  CDS            PuroR (fragment): puromycin N-acetyltransferase; pac from Streptomyces; confers resistance to puromycin
   1893..2481    +  misc_feature   WPRE: woodchuck hepatitis virus posttranscriptional regulatory element
   2532..2551    +  misc_feature   cPPT/CTS (fragment): central polypurine tract and central termination sequence of HIV-1
   2553..2786    +  LTR            3' LTR (ΔU3): self-inactivating 3' long terminal repeat (LTR) from HIV-1
   2864..2985    +  polyA_signal   SV40 poly(A) signal: SV40 polyadenylation signal
   3025..3160    +  rep_origin     SV40 ori: SV40 origin of replication
   3181..3199    -  promoter       T7 promoter: promoter for bacteriophage T7 RNA polymerase
   3207..3362    +  CDS            lacZα (fragment): LacZα fragment of β-galactosidase; lacZ fragment
   3367..3795    +  rep_origin     f1 ori (sequence partly withheld): f1 bacteriophage origin of replication; arrow indicates direction of (+) strand synthesis
   3848..3952    +  promoter       AmpR promoter: bla
   3953..4813    +  CDS            AmpR: β-lactamase; bla; confers resistance to ampicillin, carbenicillin, and related antibiotics
   4984..5572    +  rep_origin     ori: high-copy-number ColE1/pMB1/pBR322/pUC origin of replication
   5755..5847    +  CDS            lacI (fragment): lac repressor; lacI; The lac repressor binds to the lac operator to inhibit transcription in E. coli. This inhibition can be relieved by adding lactose or isopropyl-β-D-thiogalactopyranoside (IPTG).
   5860..5881    +  protein_bind   CAP binding site: CAP binding activates transcription in the presence of cAMP. E. coli catabolite activator protein
   5896..5926    +  promoter       lac promoter: promoter for the E. coli lac operon
   5934..5950    +  protein_bind   lac operator: The lac repressor binds to the lac operator to inhibit transcription in E. coli. This inhibition can be relieved by adding lactose or isopropyl-β-D-thiogalactopyranoside (IPTG). lac repressor encoded by lacI
   5995..6013    +  promoter       T3 promoter: promoter for bacteriophage T3 RNA polymerase
   6041..6267    +  promoter       RSV promoter: Rous sarcoma virus enhancer/promoter
   6268..6448    +  LTR            5' LTR (truncated): truncated 5' long terminal repeat (LTR) from HIV-1
   6495..6620    +  misc_feature   HIV-1 Ψ: packaging signal of human immunodeficiency virus type 1
   6604..6967    +  CDS            HIV-1 gag (fragment): gag protein from human immunodeficiency virus 1; gag
   7113..7346    +  misc_feature   RRE: The Rev response element (RRE) of HIV-1 allows for Rev-dependent mRNA export from the nucleus to the cytoplasm.
   7723..7749    +  CDS            Rev (fragment): human immunodeficiency virus 1 (HIV-1) Rev protein; rev; enhances nuclear export of unspliced and incompletely spliced viral mRNAs
   7753..7993    +  promoter       U6 promoter: RNA polymerase III promoter for human U6 snRNA
   8023..8098    +  misc_RNA       gRNA scaffold: guide RNA scaffold for the Streptococcus pyogenes CRISPR/Cas9 system
   8154..8271    +  misc_feature   cPPT/CTS: central polypurine tract and central termination sequence of HIV-1
