[The description below was written by a language model from this plasmid's Addgene catalogue record and pLannotate feature annotations shown in this document.]
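Description:
CDK2 gRNA (BRDN0001147786) is a third-generation lentiviral CRISPR guide plasmid built on the lentiGuide-Puro backbone. It carries a single guide RNA directed against human CDK2, the cyclin-dependent kinase 2 gene, designed against the NM_001798.4 reference transcript. In bacteria the 8.3 kb plasmid replicates from a high-copy ColE1/pUC-type origin and is selected with ampicillin through the β-lactamase gene. An f1 origin and remnants of a lac/T7/T3 cloning region are also annotated in the backbone.

The lentiviral transfer cassette begins with an RSV promoter fused to a truncated HIV-1 5' LTR, which makes genomic RNA production Tat-independent. This is followed by the Ψ packaging signal with a partial gag sequence, and the Rev response element for Rev-dependent nuclear export. Downstream, a human U6 RNA polymerase III promoter drives the CDK2-targeting spacer joined to the Streptococcus pyogenes Cas9 guide scaffold. A cPPT/CTS element, which aids nuclear import of the reverse-transcribed genome, lies just after the scaffold. A second unit uses the EF-1α core promoter with its intron A to express puromycin N-acetyltransferase, allowing selection of transduced mammalian cells. WPRE then enhances transcript expression, and the cassette ends in a self-inactivating ΔU3 3' LTR. An SV40 poly(A) signal and SV40 origin lie outside the LTR.

The plasmid does not encode Cas9, so it must be paired with a separate Cas9 vector or used in cells that already express the nuclease. It is typically used for CDK2 knockout studies. The guide is also part of a human kinome gRNA library.
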