Addgene plasmid #77192: CDK2 gRNA (BRDN0001147786)
Purpose: 3rd generation lentiviral gRNA plasmid targeting human CDK2
Depositing lab: John Doench & David Root. Depositing organization: Broad Institute. Publication: Optimized sgRNA design to maximize activity and minimize off-target effects of CRISPR-Cas9. Doench JG, Fusi N, Sullender M, Hegde M, Vaimberg EW, Donovan KF, Smith I, Tothova Z, Wilen C, Orchard R, Virgin HW, Listgarten J, Root DE. Nat Biotechnol. 2016 Jan 18. doi: 10.1038/nbt.3437. PubMed 26780180.
Backbone
  Vector backbone: lentiGuide-Puro
  Backbone manufacturer: Zhang Lab (Addgene plasmid # 52963)
  Vector type: Mammalian Expression, Lentiviral, CRISPR
  Selectable markers: Puromycin
Growth in bacteria
  Bacterial resistance: Ampicillin, 100 μg/mL
  Growth temperature: 37°C
  Growth strain: DH5alpha
  Copy number: High Copy
Gene/Insert
  Gene/Insert name: CDK2 (alt names: CDK2; NM_001798.4)
  gRNA/shRNA sequence: CAAATATTATTCCACAGCTG
  Species: H. sapiens (human)
  Entrez Gene: CDK2 (a.k.a. CDKN2, p33(CDK2))
  Promoter: hU6
  Cloning method: Unknown
  Sequencing primers: 5′ U6-F; 3′ pS2-R
Terms and licenses: Academic/Nonprofit Terms; Industry Terms: Not Available to Industry
Depositor comments: The gRNA was designed to target the following Genbank reference sequence(s): NM_001798.4. Note that this plasmid does NOT contain Cas9. It should be used in conjunction with lentiCas9-Blast (Addgene #52962) or otherwise with cell lines already expressing Cas9. Browse the full kinome gRNA library at http://www.addgene.org/pooled-library/broadgpp-human-kinome/ or visit http://www.broadinstitute.org/rnai/public/ for detailed protocols and information.
How to cite: CDK2 gRNA (BRDN0001147786) was a gift from John Doench & David Root (Addgene plasmid # 77192 ; http://n2t.net/addgene:77192 ; RRID:Addgene_77192)
