>Addgene plasmid #77192 | CDK2 gRNA (BRDN0001147786) | depositor partial sequence | sequence record 144652 | Target Sequence
CAAATATTATTCCACAGCTG
