>Addgene plasmid #77192 | CDK2 gRNA (BRDN0001147786) | addgene partial sequence | sequence record 187289 | hU6-F
ACGTAGAAAGTAATAATTTCTTGGGTAGTTTGCAGTTTTAAAATTATGTTTTAAAATGGACTATCATATG
CTTACCGTAACTTGAAAGTATTTCGATTTCTTGGCTTTATATATCTTGTGGAAAGGACGAAACACCGCAA
ATATTATTCCACAGCTGGTTTTAGAGCTAGAAATAGCAAGTTAAAATAAGGCTAGTCCGTTATCAACTTG
AAAAAGTGGCACCGAGTCGGTGCTTTTTTAAGCTTGGCGTAACTAGATCTTGAGACAAATGGCAGTATTC
ATCCACAATTTTAAAAGAAAAGGGGGGATTGGGGGGTACAGTGCAGGGGAAAGAATAGTAGACATAATAG
CAACAGACATACAAACTAAAGAATTACAAAAACAAATTACAAAAATTCAAAATTTTCGGGTTTATTACAG
GGACAGCAGAGATCCACTTTGGCGCCGGCTCGAGGGGGCCCGGGTGCAAAGATGGATAAAGTTTTAAACA
GAGAGGAATCTTTGCAGCTAATGGACCTTCTAGGTCTTGAAAGGAGTGGGAATTGGCTCCGGTGCCCGTC
AGTGGGCAGA
